Addgene plasmid #152778: pGBW-m4133348
Purpose: Mammalian expression plasmid for SARS-CoV-2 2'-O-ribose methyltransferase
Depositing lab: Ginkgo Bioworks & Benjie Chen. Depositing organization: Ginkgo Bioworks.
Backbone
  Vector backbone: pTwist_CMV_Hygro_6
  Backbone size w/o insert (bp): 6525
  Vector type: Mammalian Expression
  Selectable markers: Hygromycin
Growth in bacteria
  Bacterial resistance: Ampicillin, 100 μg/mL
  Growth temperature: 37°C
  Growth strain: DH5alpha
  Copy number: High Copy
Gene/Insert
  Gene/Insert name: SARS-CoV-2 2'-O-ribose methyltransferase
  Species: Severe acute respiratory syndrome coronavirus 2
  Insert size (bp): 893
  Mutation: wt
  Entrez Gene: ORF1ab (a.k.a. GU280_gp01)
  Promoter: CMV
  Tag / fusion protein: Cleavable TEV;V5 (C terminal on backbone)
  Cloning method: Unknown
Resource information
  A portion of this plasmid was derived from a plasmid made by: GinkgoBioworks
Depositor comments: NCBI reference sequence: YP_009725311.1
How to cite: pGBW-m4133348 was a gift from Ginkgo Bioworks & Benjie Chen (Addgene plasmid # 152778 ; http://n2t.net/addgene:152778 ; RRID:Addgene_152778)
