[The description below was written by a language model from this plasmid's Addgene catalogue record and pLannotate feature annotations shown in this document.]
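Description:
pGBW-m4133348 is a mammalian expression plasmid built on the pTwist_CMV_Hygro_6 backbone for producing the SARS-CoV-2 2'-O-ribose methyltransferase, a mature product of the ORF1ab polyprotein (known as nsp16). The wild-type insert of roughly 0.9 kb lies downstream of the human cytomegalovirus immediate-early enhancer and promoter. According to the catalogue entry, it is fused at its C terminus to a backbone-encoded TEV protease cleavage site followed by a V5 epitope, which allows immunodetection or capture and later removal of the tag. In the 7.5 kb depositor sequence the open reading frame spans the numbering origin. The automated annotation labels it only as a coronavirus replicase fragment by homology to an avian infectious bronchitis virus polyprotein, and this label should be read as the SARS-CoV-2 insert rather than as a different gene. The TEV and V5 elements are not annotated separately. An SV40 polyadenylation signal is annotated downstream of the coding region, although on the opposite strand.

The plasmid is propagated in E. coli through a high-copy ColE1/pUC-type origin with ampicillin selection from a full-length β-lactamase gene. A separate cassette, in which the human ubiquitin C promoter drives hygromycin B phosphotransferase followed by a synthetic poly(A) signal, permits hygromycin selection of transfected mammalian cells, for example to derive stable lines. The backbone also carries T7 and rrnG transcription terminators and short 5' and 3' β-globin insulator elements flanking the modules, which presumably limit transcriptional read-through and interference between units. The construct is suited to expressing this viral RNA cap-modifying enzyme in mammalian cells for localisation, interaction or functional studies, though the record states no purpose beyond mammalian expression.
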