Features (pLannotate 1.2.2; 19 found; start..end, strand, type, name):
   1033..1154    -  polyA_signal   SV40 poly(A) signal: SV40 polyadenylation signal
   1177..1246    -  CDS            large T antigen (fragment): large T antigen from SV40 (simian virus 40)
   1269..1315    +  terminator     T7 terminator: transcription terminator for bacteriophage T7 RNA polymerase
   1345..1481    +  terminator     rrnG terminator: transcription terminator from the E. coli ribosomal RNA rrnG operon (Albrechtsen et al., 1991)
   1526..1597    +  misc_feature   3' β-globin insulator: insulator downstream of the human β-globin locus (Farrell et al., 2002)
   1823..2411    -  rep_origin     ori: high-copy-number ColE1/pMB1/pBR322/pUC origin of replication
   2583..2647    -  CDS            bla(M) (fragment): β-lactamase lacking the signal sequence; bla(M); allows cytosolic expression of β-lactamase
   2911..4120    +  promoter       UbC promoter: human ubiquitin C promoter
   4130..5151    +  CDS            HygR (fragment): hygromycin B phosphotransferase confers resistance to hygromycin
   5179..5227    +  polyA_signal   poly(A) signal: synthetic polyadenylation signal
   5493..6353    +  CDS            AmpR: β-lactamase; bla; confers resistance to ampicillin, carbenicillin, and related antibiotics
   6366..6502    +  terminator     rrnG terminator: transcription terminator from the E. coli ribosomal RNA rrnG operon (Albrechtsen et al., 1991)
   6647..6718    +  misc_feature   5' β-globin insulator: insulator upstream of the human β-globin locus (Farrell et al., 2002)
   6723..6769    -  terminator     T7 terminator: transcription terminator for bacteriophage T7 RNA polymerase
   6787..6835    -  polyA_signal   poly(A) signal: synthetic polyadenylation signal
   6916..7219    +  enhancer       CMV enhancer: human cytomegalovirus immediate early enhancer
   7292..7309    -  promoter       CMV promoter (fragment): human cytomegalovirus (CMV) immediate early promoter
   7372..7423    +  promoter       CMVd2 promoter: truncated human cytomegalovirus (CMV) immediate early promoter that yields moderately reduced expression relative to the full-length promoter
   7450..895     +  CDS            rep (fragment) (across the origin): R1AB_IBVK - Protein inferred from homology: Swiss-Prot protein existence level 3. NendoU is a Mn(2+)-dependent, uridylate-specific enzyme, which leaves 2'-3'-cyclic phosphates 5' to the cleaved bond. From Avian infectious bronchitis virus (strain KB8523) (IBV).
>Addgene plasmid #152778 | pGBW-m4133348 | depositor full sequence | sequence record 295790 | Full Sequence
CACCATGTCCTCACAAGCGTGGCAGCCAGGCGTAGCAATGCCTAATTTATACAAGATGCAGCGGATGCTC
CTTGAAAAATGCGACCTACAGAACTATGGAGATAGTGCTACATTGCCCAAGGGGATAATGATGAATGTGG
CCAAATATACCCAACTGTGTCAGTACCTGAACACTCTCACGCTGGCCGTTCCGTACAACATGAGGGTGAT
TCATTTTGGTGCCGGCAGCGACAAGGGAGTCGCTCCCGGGACCGCTGTGCTGCGACAGTGGCTTCCTACA
GGCACTCTGCTAGTGGATTCTGATTTGAATGACTTCGTCAGCGACGCAGACTCGACCCTCATCGGAGATT
GTGCGACTGTTCACACAGCCAACAAATGGGACCTGATCATTTCCGATATGTATGATCCAAAGACCAAAAA
TGTCACGAAGGAGAACGACTCAAAGGAGGGTTTCTTTACGTACATCTGCGGGTTCATCCAACAGAAACTT
GCACTGGGCGGAAGTGTGGCAATTAAAATAACAGAACACTCTTGGAACGCCGACCTATACAAGCTTATGG
GTCATTTTGCTTGGTGGACCGCCTTTGTTACTAATGTAAACGCTTCAAGCTCCGAGGCCTTCCTGATAGG
TTGTAATTATTTAGGCAAGCCTAGAGAGCAGATTGATGGGTATGTGATGCACGCAAATTACATCTTCTGG
CGCAACACAAATCCAATTCAGCTCAGTTCTTATTCACTGTTTGATATGAGCAAATTCCCCCTTAAACTGA
GAGGCACTGCCGTCATGTCCTTGAAGGAAGGACAAATCAACGATATGATCTTGTCTCTCCTTAGCAAGGG
GCGTTTGATTATTAGGGAGAACAATCGGGTGGTGATCTCATCGGACGTTCTGGTCAACAATGAAAACCTT
TACTTTCAGTCGGGGAAACCTATACCCAATCCACTTCTCGGCTTAGATTCTACCTAAGGATCCGCAGGCC
TCTGCTAGCTTGACTGACTGAGATACAGCGTACCTTCAGCTCACAGACATGATAAGATACATTGATGAGT
TTGGACAAACCACAACTAGAATGCAGTGAAAAAAATGCTTTATTTGTGAAATTTGTGATGCTATTGCTTT
ATTTGTAACCATTATAAGCTGCAATAAACAAGTTAACAACAACAATTGCATTCATTTTATGTTTCAGGTT
CAGGGGGAGGTGTGGGAGGTTTTTTAAAGCAAGTAAAACCTCTACAAATGTGGTATTGGCCCATCTCTAT
CGGTATCGTAGCATAACCCCTTGGGGCCTCTAAACGGGTCTTGAGGGGTTTTTTGTGCCCCTCGGGCCGG
ATTGCTATCTACCGGCATTGGCGCAGAAAAAAATGCCTGATGCGACGCTGCGCGTCTTATACTCCCACAT
ATGCCAGATTCAGCAACGGATACGGCTTCCCCAACTTGCCCACTTCCATACGTGTCCTCCTTACCAGAAA
TTTATCCTTAAGGTCGTCAGCTATCCTGCAGGCGATCTCTCGATTTCGATCAAGACATTCCTTTAATGGT
CTTTTCTGGACACCACTAGGGGTCAGAAGTAGTTCATCAAACTTTCTTCCCTCCCTAATCTCATTGGTTA
CCTTGGGCTATCGAAACTTAATTAACCAGTCAAGTCAGCTACTTGGCGAGATCGACTTGTCTGGGTTTCG
ACTACGCTCAGAATTGCGTCAGTCAAGTTCGATCTGGTCCTTGCTATTGCACCCGTTCTCCGATTACGAG
TTTCATTTAAATCATGTGAGCAAAAGGCCAGCAAAAGGCCAGGAACCGTAAAAAGGCCGCGTTGCTGGCG
TTTTTCCATAGGCTCCGCCCCCCTGACGAGCATCACAAAAATCGACGCTCAAGTCAGAGGTGGCGAAACC
CGACAGGACTATAAAGATACCAGGCGTTTCCCCCTGGAAGCTCCCTCGTGCGCTCTCCTGTTCCGACCCT
GCCGCTTACCGGATACCTGTCCGCCTTTCTCCCTTCGGGAAGCGTGGCGCTTTCTCATAGCTCACGCTGT
AGGTATCTCAGTTCGGTGTAGGTCGTTCGCTCCAAGCTGGGCTGTGTGCACGAACCCCCCGTTCAGCCCG
ACCGCTGCGCCTTATCCGGTAACTATCGTCTTGAGTCCAACCCGGTAAGACACGACTTATCGCCACTGGC
AGCAGCCACTGGTAACAGGATTAGCAGAGCGAGGTATGTAGGCGGTGCTACAGAGTTCTTGAAGTGGTGG
CCTAACTACGGCTACACTAGAAGAACAGTATTTGGTATCTGCGCTCTGCTGAAGCCAGTTACCTTCGGAA
AAAGAGTTGGTAGCTCTTGATCCGGCAAACAAACCACCGCTGGTAGCGGTGGTTTTTTTGTTTGCAAGCA
GCAGATTACGCGCAGAAAAAAAGGATCTCAAGAAGATCCTTTGATCTTTTCTACGGGGTCTGACGCTCAG
TGGAACGAAAACTCACGTTAAGGGATTTTGGTCATGAGATTATCAAAAAGGATCTTCACCTAGATCCTTT
TAAATTAAAAATGAAGTTTTAAATCAATCTAAAGTATATATGAGTAAACTTGGTCTGACAGTTACCAATG
CTTAATCAGTGAGGCACCTATCTCAGCGATCTGTCTATTTCGTTCATCCATAGTTGCATTTAAATTTCCG
AACTCTCCAAGGCCCTCGTCGGAAAATCTTCAAACCTTTCGTCCGATCCATCTTGCAGGCTACCTCTCGA
ACGAACTATCGCAAGTCTCTTGGCCGGCCTTGCGCCTTGGCTATTGCTTGGCAGCGCCTATCGCCAGGTA
TTACTCCAATCCCGAATATCCGAGATCGGGATCACCCGAGAGAAGTTCAACCTACATCCTCAATCCCGAT
CTATCCGAGATCCGAGGAATATCGAAATCGGGGCGCGCCTGGCCTCCGCGCCGGGTTTTGGCGCCTCCCG
CGGGCGCCCCCCTCGTCACGGCGAGCGCTGCCACGTCAGACGAAGGGCGCAGGAGCGTCCTGATCCTTCC
GCCCGGACGCTCAGGACAGCGGCCCGCTGCTCATAAGACTCGGCCTTAGAACCCCAGTATCAGCAGAAGG
ACATTTTAGGACGGGACTTGGGTGACTCTAGGGCACTGGTTTTCTTTCCAGAGAGCGGAACAGGCGAGGA
AAAGTAGTCCCTTCTCGGCGATTCTGCGGAGGGATCTCCGTGGGGCGGTGAACGCCGATGATTATATAAG
GACGCGCCGGGTGTGGCACAGCTAGTTCCGTCGCAGCCGGGATTTGGGTCGCGGTTCTTGTTTGTGGATC
GCTGTGATCGTCACTTGGTGAGTAGCGGGCTGCTGGGCTGGCCGGGGCTTTCGTGGCCGCCGGGCCGCTC
GGTGGGACGGAAGCGTGTGGAGAGACCGCCAAGGGCTGTAGTCTGGGTCCGCGAGCAAGGTTGCCCTGAA
CTGGGGGTTGGGGGGAGCGCAGCAAAATGGCGGCTGTTCCCGAGTCTTGAATGGAAGACGCTTGTGAGGC
GGGCTGTGAGGTCGTTGAAACAAGGTGGGGGGCATGGTGGGCGGCAAGAACCCAAGGTCTTGAGCCCTTC
GCTAATGCGGGAAAGCTCTTATTCGGGTGAGATGGGCTGGGCACCATCTGGGGACCCTGACGTGAAGTTT
GTCACTGACTGGAGAACTCGGTTTGTCGTCTGTTGCGGGGGCGGCAGTTATGGCGGTGCCGTTGGGCAGT
GCACCCGTACCTTTGGGAGCGCGCGCCCTCGTCGTGTCGTGACGTCACCCGTTCTGTTGGCTTATAATGC
AGGGTGGGGCCACCTGCCGGTAGGTGTGCGGTAGGCTTTTCTCCGTCGCAGGACGCAGGGTTCGGGCCTA
GGGTAGGCTCTCCTGAATCGACAGGCGCCGGACCTCTGGTGAGGGGAGGGATAAGTGAGGCGTCAGTTTC
TTTGGTCGGTTTTATGTACCTATCTTCTTAAGTAGCTGAAGCTCCGGTTTTGAACTATGCGCTCGGGGTT
GGCGAGTGTGTTTTGTGAAGTTTTTTAGGCACCTTTTGAAATGTAATCATTTGGGTCAATATGTAATTTT
CAGTGTTAGACTTGTAAATTGTCCGCTAAATTCTGGCCGTTTTTGGCTTTTTTGTTAGACAACATGGGTA
AAAAGCCTGAACTCACCGCGACGTCTGTCGAGAAGTTTCTGATCGAAAAGTTCGACAGCGTCTCCGACCT
GATGCAGCTCTCGGAGGGCGAAGAATCTCGTGCTTTCAGCTTCGATGTAGGAGGGCGTGGATATGTCCTG
CGGGTAAATAGCTGCGCCGATGGTTTCTACAAAGATCGTTATGTTTATCGGCACTTTGCATCCGCCGCGC
TCCCGATTCCGGAAGTGCTTGACATTGGGGAGTTCAGCGAGAGCCTGACCTATTGCATCTCCCGCCGTGC
ACAGGGTGTCACGTTGCAAGACCTGCCTGAAACCGAACTGCCCGCTGTTCTGCAGCCGGTCGCGGAGGCA
ATGGATGCCATCGCTGCCGCCGATCTTAGCCAGACGAGCGGGTTCGGCCCATTCGGACCGCAAGGAATCG
GTCAATACACTACATGGCGTGATTTCATATGCGCGATTGCTGATCCCCATGTGTATCACTGGCAAACTGT
GATGGACGACACCGTCAGTGCGTCCGTCGCGCAGGCTCTCGATGAGCTGATGCTTTGGGCCGAGGACTGC
CCCGAAGTCCGGCACCTCGTGCACGCGGATTTCGGCTCCAACAATGTCCTGACGGACAATGGCCGCATAA
CAGCGGTCATTGACTGGAGCGAGGCGATGTTCGGGGATTCCCAATACGAGGTCGCCAACATCTTCTTCTG
GAGGCCGTGGTTGGCTTGTATGGAGCAGCAGACGCGCTACTTCGAGCGGAGGCATCCGGAGCTTGCAGGA
TCGCCCCGGCTCCGGGCGTATATGCTCCGCATTGGTCTTGACCAACTCTATCAGAGCTTGGTTGACGGCA
ATTTCGATGATGCAGCTTGGGCGCAGGGTCGATGCGACGCAATCGTCCGATCCGGAGCCGGGACTGTCGG
GCGTACACAAATCGCCCGCAGAAGCGCCGCCGTCTGGACCGATGGCTGTGTAGAAGTACTCGCCGATAGT
GGAAACCGACGCCCCAGCACTCGTCCGAGGGCAAAGGAATAAGCTAGTATGTAAGCCTAGTCTTAGATAA
TAAAATCGCTATCCATCGAAGATGGATGTGTGTTGGTTTTTTGTGTGTGTAACGCTAGGCGCGCCTGGTG
TACCGAGAACGATCCTCTCAGTGCGAGTCTCGACGATCCATATCGTTGCTTGGCAGTCAGCCAGTCGGAA
TCCAGCTTGGGACCCAGGAAGTCCAATCGTCAGATATTGTACTCAAGCCTGGTCACGGCAGCGTACCGAT
CTGTTTAAACCTAGATATTGATAGTCTGATCGGTCAACGTATAATCGAGTCCTAGCTTTTGCAAACATCT
ATCAAGAGACAGGATCAGCAGGAGGCTTTCGCATGAGTATTCAACATTTCCGTGTCGCCCTTATTCCCTT
TTTTGCGGCATTTTGCCTTCCTGTTTTTGCTCACCCAGAAACGCTGGTGAAAGTAAAAGATGCTGAAGAT
CAGTTGGGTGCGCGAGTGGGTTACATCGAACTGGATCTCAACAGCGGTAAGATCCTTGAGAGTTTTCGCC
CCGAAGAACGCTTTCCAATGATGAGCACTTTTAAAGTTCTGCTATGTGGCGCGGTATTATCCCGTATTGA
CGCCGGGCAAGAGCAACTCGGTCGCCGCATACACTATTCTCAGAATGACTTGGTTGAGTATTCACCAGTC
ACAGAAAAGCATCTTACGGATGGCATGACAGTAAGAGAATTATGCAGTGCTGCCATAACCATGAGTGATA
ACACTGCGGCCAACTTACTTCTGACAACGATTGGAGGACCGAAGGAGCTAACCGCTTTTTTGCACAACAT
GGGGGATCATGTAACTCGCCTTGATCGTTGGGAACCGGAGCTGAATGAAGCCATACCAAACGACGAGCGT
GACACCACGATGCCTGTAGCAATGGCAACAACCTTGCGTAAACTATTAACTGGCGAACTACTTACTCTAG
CTTCCCGGCAACAGTTGATAGACTGGATGGAGGCGGATAAAGTTGCAGGACCACTTCTGCGCTCGGCCCT
TCCGGCTGGCTGGTTTATTGCTGATAAATCTGGAGCCGGTGAGCGTGGGTCTCGCGGTATCATTGCAGCA
CTGGGGCCAGATGGTAAGCCCTCCCGTATCGTAGTTATCTACACGACGGGGAGTCAGGCAACTATGGATG
AACGAAATAGACAGATCGCTGAGATAGGTGCCTCACTGATTAAGCATTGGTAACCGATTCTAGGTGCATT
GGCGCAGAAAAAAATGCCTGATGCGACGCTGCGCGTCTTATACTCCCACATATGCCAGATTCAGCAACGG
ATACGGCTTCCCCAACTTGCCCACTTCCATACGTGTCCTCCTTACCAGAAATTTATCCTTAAGATCGTTT
AAACTCGACTCTGGCTCTATCGAATCTCCGTCGTTTCGAGCTTACGCGAACAGCCGTGGCGCTCATTTGC
TCGTCGGGCATCGAATCTCGTCAGCTATCGTCAGCTTACCTTTTTGGCAGCGATCGCGGCTCCCGACATC
TTGGACCATTAGCTCCACAGGTATCTTCTTCCCTCTAGTGGTCATAACAGCAGCTTCAGCTACCTCTCAA
TTCAAAAAACCCCTCAAGACCCGTTTAGAGGCCCCAAGGGGTTATGCTATCAATCGTTGCGTTACACACA
CAAAAAACCAACACACATCCATCTTCGATGGATAGCGATTTTATTATCTAACTGCTGATCGAGTGTAGCC
AGATCTAGTAATCAATTACGGGGTCATTAGTTCATAGCCCATATATGGAGTTCCGCGTTACATAACTTAC
GGTAAATGGCCCGCCTGGCTGACCGCCCAACGACCCCCGCCCATTGACGTCAATAATGACGTATGTTCCC
ATAGTAACGCCAATAGGGACTTTCCATTGACGTCAATGGGTGGAGTATTTACGGTAAACTGCCCACTTGG
CAGTACATCAAGTGTATCATATGCCAAGTACGCCCCCTATTGACGTCAATGACGGTAAATGGCCCGCCTG
GCATTATGCCCAGTACATGACCTTATGGGACTTTCCTACTTGGCAGTACATCTACGTATTAGTCATCGCT
ATTACCATGCTGATGCGGTTTTGGCAGTACATCAATGGGCGTGGATAGCGGTTTGACTCACGGGGATTTC
CAAGTCTCCACCCCATTGACGTCAATGGGAGTTTGTTTTGGCACCAAAATCAACGGGACTTTCCAAAATG
TCGTAACAACTCCGCCCCATTGACGCAAATGGGCGGTAGGCGTGTACGGTGGGAGGTCTATATAAGCAGA
GCTGGTTTAGTGAACCGTCAGATCAGATCTTTGTCGATCCTACCATCCACTCGACACACCCGCCAGCGGC
CGC
